>Addgene plasmid #136514 | pEJS1005-Lenti-mammalian c.o.AcrIIA5-FLAG-NLS-HygR | depositor full sequence | sequence record 263524 | pEJS1005-Lenti-mammalian c.o.AcrIIA5-FLAG-NLS-HygR sequence 7994 bps
CGAAGCCGCCACCATGGCTTATGGTAAATCTCGGTATAATTCTTATAGGAAAAGGAGCTTCAATCGCTCT
AATAAACAACGCCGGGAGTACGCTCAGGAAATGGACAGACTGGAGAAGGCGTTTGAGAATCTTGATGGAT
GGTACTTGTCATCAATGAAAGACTCAGCCTACAAAGACTTTGGGAAGTATGAGATCCGGCTGTCTAACCA
CAGCGCAGATAACAAGTACCATGATCTCGAAAATGGACGACTCATTGTCAATATCAAAGCTTCAAAGCTG
AACTTCGTCGATATTATAGAGAACAAACTGGACAAAATCATAGAGAAAATCGACAAATTGGATCTCGACA
AGTATCGATTTATAAATGCAACGAATCTTGAACATGACATCAAATGTTATTACAAGGGTTTCAAAACTAA
AAAGGAGGTCATTGGTGGTGATTATAAGGATGACGATGACAAAGGCAGCCCGAAGAAGAAAAGGAAGGTG
TGACTCGAGCCTCTAGAACTATAGGGCAGAGCGCACATCGCCCACAGTCCCCGAGAAGTTGGGGGGAGGG
GTCGGCAATTGAACCGGTGCCTAGAGAAGGTGGCGCGGGGTAAACTGGGAAAGTGATGTCGTGTACTGGC
TCCGCCTTTTTCCCGAGGGTGGGGGAGAACCGTATATAAGTGCAGTAGTCGCCGTGAACGTTCTTTTTCG
CAACGGGTTTGCCGCCAGAACACAGGATCCTCGAGCCACCATGGGTAAAAAGCCTGAACTCACCGCGACG
TCTGTCGAGAAGTTTCTGATCGAAAAGTTCGACAGCGTCTCCGACCTGATGCAGCTCTCGGAGGGCGAAG
AATCTCGTGCTTTCAGCTTCGATGTAGGAGGGCGTGGATATGTCCTGCGGGTAAATAGCTGCGCCGATGG
TTTCTACAAAGATCGTTATGTTTATCGGCACTTTGCATCGGCCGCGCTCCCGATTCCGGAAGTGCTTGAC
ATTGGGGAATTCAGCGAGAGCCTGACCTATTGCATCTCCCGCCGTGCACAGGGTGTCACGTTGCAAGACC
TGCCTGAAACCGAACTGCCCGCTGTTCTGCAGCCGGTCGCGGAGGCCATGGATGCGATCGCTGCGGCCGA
TCTTAGCCAGACGAGCGGGTTCGGCCCATTCGGACCGCAAGGAATCGGTCAATACACTACATGGCGTGAT
TTCATATGCGCGATTGCTGATCCCCATGTGTATCACTGGCAAACTGTGATGGACGACACCGTCAGTGCGT
CCGTCGCGCAGGCTCTCGATGAGCTGATGCTTTGGGCCGAGGACTGCCCCGAAGTCCGGCACCTCGTGCA
CGCGGATTTCGGCTCCAACAATGTCCTGACGGACAATGGCCGCATAACAGCGGTCATTGACTGGAGCGAG
GCGATGTTCGGGGATTCCCAATACGAGGTCGCCAACATCTTCTTCTGGAGGCCGTGGTTGGCTTGTATGG
AGCAGCAGACGCGCTACTTCGAGCGGAGGCATCCGGAGCTTGCAGGATCGCCGCGGCTCCGGGCGTATAT
GCTCCGCATTGGTCTTGACCAACTCTATCAGAGCTTGGTTGACGGCAATTTCGATGATGCAGCTTGGGCG
CAGGGTCGATGCGACGCAATCGTCCGATCCGGAGCCGGGACTGTCGGGCGTACACAAATCGCCCGCAGAA
GCGCGGCCGTCTGGACCGATGGCTGTGTAGAAGTACTCGCCGATAGTGGAAACCGACGCCCCAGCACTCG
TCCGAGGGCAAAGGAATAAATCTAGTGTCGACAATCAACCTCTGGATTACAAAATTTGTGAAAGATTGAC
TGGTATTCTTAACTATGTTGCTCCTTTTACGCTATGTGGATACGCTGCTTTAATGCCTTTGTATCATGCT
ATTGCTTCCCGTATGGCTTTCATTTTCTCCTCCTTGTATAAATCCTGGTTGCTGTCTCTTTATGAGGAGT
TGTGGCCCGTTGTCAGGCAACGTGGCGTGGTGTGCACTGTGTTTGCTGACGCAACCCCCACTGGTTGGGG
CATTGCCACCACCTGTCAGCTCCTTTCCGGGACTTTCGCTTTCCCCCTCCCTATTGCCACGGCGGAACTC
ATCGCCGCCTGCCTTGCCCGCTGCTGGACAGGGGCTCGGCTGTTGGGCACTGACAATTCCGTGGTGTTGT
CGGGGAAGCTGACGTCCTTTCCATGGCTGCTCGCCTGTGTTGCCACCTGGATTCTGCGCGGGACGTCCTT
CTGCTACGTCCCTTCGGCCCTCAATCCAGCGGACCTTCCTTCCCGCGGCCTGCTGCCGGCTCTGCGGCCT
CTTCCGCGTCTTCGCCTTCGCCCTCAGACGAGTCGGATCTCCCTTTGGGCCGCCTCCCCGCCTGGAATTC
GGTACCTTTTTAAAAGAAAAGGGGGGACTGGAAGGGCTAATTCACTCCCAACGAAGACAAGATATCATAA
CTTCGTATAGCATACATTATACGAAGTTATAATTTATTTGTGAAATTTGTGATGCTATTGCTTTATTTGT
AACCATATGTTTATTTGTGAAATTTGTGATGCTATTGCTTTATTTGTAACCATTGCTTTTTGCTTGTACT
GGGTCTCTCTGGTTAGACCAGATCTGAGCCTGGGAGCTCTCTGGCTAACTAGGGAACCCACTGCTTAAGC
CTCAATAAAGCTTGCCTCGACCAGCCTCGACTGTGCCTTCTAGTTGCCAGCCATCTGTTGTTTGCCCCTC
CCCCGTGCCTTCCTTGACCCTGGAAGGTGCCACTCCCACTGTCCTTTCCTAATAAAATGAGGAAATTGCA
TCGCATTGTCTGAGTAGGTGTCATTCTATTCTGGGGGGTGGGGTGGGGCAGGACAGCAAGGGGGAGGATT
GGGAAGACAATAGCAGGCATGCTGGGGATGCGGTGGGCTCTATGGCCTGCAGCTGCATTAATGAATCGGC
CAACGCGCGGGGAGAGGCGGTTTGCGTATTGGGCGCTCTTCCGCTTCCTCGCTCACTGACTCGCTGCGCT
CGGTCGTTCGGCTGCGGCGAGCGGTATCAGCTCACTCAAAGGCGGTAATACGGTTATCCACAGAATCAGG
GGATAACGCAGGAAAGAACATGTGAGCAAAAGGCCAGCAAAAGGCCAGGAACCGTAAAAAGGCCGCGTTG
CTGGCGTTTTTCCATAGGCTCCGCCCCCCTGACGAGCATCACAAAAATCGACGCTCAAGTCAGAGGTGGC
GAAACCCGACAGGACTATAAAGATACCAGGCGTTTCCCCCTGGAAGCTCCCTCGTGCGCTCTCCTGTTCC
GACCCTGCCGCTTACCGGATACCTGTCCGCCTTTCTCCCTTCGGGAAGCGTGGCGCTTTCTCATAGCTCA
CGCTGTAGGTATCTCAGTTCGGTGTAGGTCGTTCGCTCCAAGCTGGGCTGTGTGCACGAACCCCCCGTTC
AGCCCGACCGCTGCGCCTTATCCGGTAACTATCGTCTTGAGTCCAACCCGGTAAGACACGACTTATCGCC
ACTGGCAGCAGCCACTGGTAACAGGATTAGCAGAGCGAGGTATGTAGGCGGTGCTACAGAGTTCTTGAAG
TGGTGGCCTAACTACGGCTACACTAGAAGGACAGTATTTGGTATCTGCGCTCTGCTGAAGCCAGTTACCT
TCGGAAAAAGAGTTGGTAGCTCTTGATCCGGCAAACAAACCACCGCTGGTAGCGGTGGTTTTTTTGTTTG
CAAGCAGCAGATTACGCGCAGAAAAAAAGGATCTCAAGAAGATCCTTTGATCTTTTCTACGGGGTCTGAC
GCTCAGTGGAACGAAAACTCACGTTAAGGGATTTTGGTCATGAGATTATCAAAAAGGATCTTCACCTAGA
TCCTTTTAAATTAAAAATGAAGTTTTAAATCAATCTAAAGTATATATGAGTAAACTTGGTCTGACAGTTA
CCAATGCTTAATCAGTGAGGCACCTATCTCAGCGATCTGTCTATTTCGTTCATCCATAGTTGCCTGACTC
CCCGTCGTGTAGATAACTACGATACGGGAGGGCTTACCATCTGGCCCCAGTGCTGCAATGATACCGCGAG
ACCCACGCTCACCGGCTCCAGATTTATCAGCAATAAACCAGCCAGCCGGAAGGGCCGAGCGCAGAAGTGG
TCCTGCAACTTTATCCGCCTCCATCCAGTCTATTAATTGTTGCCGGGAAGCTAGAGTAAGTAGTTCGCCA
GTTAATAGTTTGCGCAACGTTGTTGCCATTGCTACAGGCATCGTGGTGTCACGCTCGTCGTTTGGTATGG
CTTCATTCAGCTCCGGTTCCCAACGATCAAGGCGAGTTACATGATCCCCCATGTTGTGCAAAAAAGCGGT
TAGCTCCTTCGGTCCTCCGATCGTTGTCAGAAGTAAGTTGGCCGCAGTGTTATCACTCATGGTTATGGCA
GCACTGCATAATTCTCTTACTGTCATGCCATCCGTAAGATGCTTTTCTGTGACTGGTGAGTACTCAACCA
AGTCATTCTGAGAATAGTGTATGCGGCGACCGAGTTGCTCTTGCCCGGCGTCAATACGGGATAATACCGC
GCCACATAGCAGAACTTTAAAAGTGCTCATCATTGGAAAACGTTCTTCGGGGCGAAAACTCTCAAGGATC
TTACCGCTGTTGAGATCCAGTTCGATGTAACCCACTCGTGCACCCAACTGATCTTCAGCATCTTTTACTT
TCACCAGCGTTTCTGGGTGAGCAAAAACAGGAAGGCAAAATGCCGCAAAAAAGGGAATAAGGGCGACACG
GAAATGTTGAATACTCATACTCTTCCTTTTTCAATATTATTGAAGCATTTATCAGGGTTATTGTCTCATG
AGCGGATACATATTTGAATGTATTTAGAAAAATAAACAAATAGGGGTTCCGCGCACATTTCCCCGAAAAG
TGCCACCTGACGTCAATGTAGTCTTATGCAATACTCTTGTAGTCTTGCAACATGGTAACGATGAGTTAGC
AACATGCCTTACAAGGAGAGAAAAAGCACCGTGCATGCCGATTGGTGGAAGTAAGGTGGTACGATCGTGC
CTTATTAGGAAGGCAACAGACGGGTCTGACATGGATTGGACGAACCACTGAATTGCCGCATTGCAGAGAT
ATTGTATTTAAGTGCCTAGCTCGATACATAAACGGGTCTCTCTGGTTAGACCAGATCTGAGCCTGGGAGC
TCTCTGGCTAACTAGGGAACCCACTGCTTAAGCCTCAATAAAGCTTGCCTTGAGTGCTTCAAGTAGTGTG
TGCCCGTCTGTTGTGTGACTCTGGTAACTAGAGATCCCTCAGACCCTTTTAGTCAGTGTGGAAAATCTCT
AGCAGTGGCGCCCGAACAGGGACTTGAAAGCGAAAGGGAAACCAGAGGAGCTCTCTCGACGCAGGACTCG
GCTTGCTGAAGCGCGCACGGCAAGAGGCGAGGGGCGGCGACTGGTGAGTACGCCAAAAATTTTGACTAGC
GGAGGCTAGAAGGAGAGAGATGGGTGCGAGAGCGTCAGTATTAAGCGGGGGAGAATTAGATCGCGATGGG
AAAAAATTCGGTTAAGGCCAGGGGGAAAGAAAAAATATAAATTAAAACATATAGTATGGGCAAGCAGGGA
GCTAGAACGATTCGCAGTTAATCCTGGCCTGTTAGAAACATCAGAAGGCTGTAGACAAATACTGGGACAG
CTACAACCATCCCTTCAGACAGGATCAGAAGAACTTAGATCATTATATAATACAGTAGCAACCCTCTATT
GTGTGCATCAAAGGATAGAGATAAAAGACACCAAGGAAGCTTTAGACAAGATAGAGGAAGAGCAAAACAA
AAGTAAGACCACCGCACAGCAAGCGGCCCTGATCTTCAGACCTGGAGGAGGAGATATGAGGGACAATTGG
AGAAGTGAATTATATAAATATAAAGTAGTAAAAATTGAACCATTAGGAGTAGCACCCACCAAGGCAAAGA
GAAGAGTGGTGCAGAGAGAAAAAAGAGCAGTGGGAATAGGAGCTTTGTTCCTTGGGTTCTTGGGAGCAGC
AGGAAGCACTATGGGCGCAGCGTCAATGACGCTGACGGTACAGGCCAGACAATTATTGTCTGGTATAGTG
CAGCAGCAGAACAATTTGCTGAGGGCTATTGAGGCGCAACAGCATCTGTTGCAACTCACAGTCTGGGGCA
TCAAGCAGCTCCAGGCAAGAATCCTGGCTGTGGAAAGATACCTAAAGGATCAACAGCTCCTGGGGATTTG
GGGTTGCTCTGGAAAACTCATTTGCACCACTGCTGTGCCTTGGAATGCTAGTTGGAGTAATGAATCTCTG
GAACAGATTTGGAATCACACGACCTGGATGGAGTGGGACAGAGAAATTAACAATTACACAAGCTTAATAC
ACTCCTTAATTGAAGAATCGCAAAACCAGCAAGAAAAGAATGAACAAGAATTATTGGAATTAGATAAATG
GGCAAGTTTGTGGAATTGGTTTAACATAACAAATTGGCTGTGGTATATAAAATTATTCATAATGATAGTA
GGAGGCTTGGTAGGTTTAAGAATAGTTTTTGCTGTACTTTCTATAGTGAATAGAGTTAGGCAGGGATATT
CACCATTATCGTTTCAGACCCACCTCCCAACCCCGAGGGGACCCGACAGGCCCGAAGGAATAGAAGAAGA
AGGTGGAGAGAGAGACAGAGACAGATCCATTCGATTAGTGAACGGATCTCGACGGTATCGGTTAACTTTT
AAAAGAAAAGGGGGGATTGGGGGGTACAGTGCAGGGGAAAGAATAGTAGACATAATAGCAACAGACATAC
AAACTAAAGAATTACAAAAACAAATTACAAAAATTCAAAATTTTCGGGTTTATTACAGGGACAGCAGAGA
TCCAGTTTGGATCGATAAGCTTGATATCGAATTCGGGAGGTGGTCCCTGCAGTTACGCCAATGATAACCC
CCGCCAGAAAAATCTTAGTAGCCTTCCCTTTTTGTTTTCCGTGCCCCAACTCGGCGGATTGACTCGGCCC
CTTCCGGAAACACCCGAATCAACTTCTAGTCAAATTATTGTTCACGCCGCAATGACCCACCCCTGGCCCG
CGTCTGTGGAACTGACCCCTGGTGTACAGGAGAGTTCGCTGCTGAAAGTGGTCCCAAAGGGGTACTAGTT
TTTAAGCTCCCAACTCCCCCTCCCCCAGCGTCTGGAGGATTCCACACCCTCGCACCGCAGGGGCGAGGAA
GTGGGCGGAGTCCGGTTTTGGCGCCAGCCGCTGAGGCTGCCAAGCAGAAAAGCCACCGCTGAGGAGACTC
CGGTCACTGTCCTCGCCCCGCCTCCCCCTTCCCTCCCCTTGGGGACCACCGGGCGCCACGCCGCGAACGG
TAAGTGCCGCGGTCGTCGGCGCCTCCGCCCTCCCCCTAGGGCCCCAATTCCCAGCGGGCGCGGCGCGCGG
CCCCGCGCGCAGCTCCCGGCTCCCTCCCCCTTCGGATGTGGCTTGAGCTGTAGGCGCGGAGTCCTGCAGC
CCCGATAAAATAAAAGATTTTATTTAGTCTCCAGAAAAAGGGGGGAATGAAAGACCCCACCTGTAGGTTT
GGCAAGCTAGCTGCAGTAACGCCATTTTGCAAGGCATGGAAAAATACCAAACCAAGAATAGAGAAGTTCA
GATCAAGGGCGGGTACATGAAAATAGCTAACGTTGGGCCAAACAGGATATCTGCGGTGAGCAGTTTCGGC
CCCGGCCCGGGGCCAAGAACAGATGGTCACCGCAGTTTCGGCCCCGGCCCGAGGCCAAGAACAGATGGTC
CCCAGATATGGCCCAACCCTCAGCAGTTTCTTAAGACCCATCAGATGTTTCCAGGCTCCCCCAAGGACCT
GAAATGACCCTGCGCCTTATTTGAATTAACCAATCAGCCTGCTTCTCGCTTCTGTTCGCGCGCTTCTGCT
TCCCGAGCTCTATAAAAGAGCTCACAACCCCTCACTCGGCGCGCCAGTCCTCCGACAGACTGAGTCGCCC
GGATCCCATCGATT
Features (pLannotate 1.2.2; 24 found; start..end, strand, type, name):
    446..462     +  CDS            3xFLAG (fragment): three tandem FLAG® epitope tags, followed by an enterokinase cleavage site
    514..725     +  promoter       EF-1α core promoter: core promoter for human elongation factor EF-1α
    747..1768    +  CDS            HygR (fragment): aminoglycoside phosphotransferase from E. coli; aph(4)-Ia; confers resistance to hygromycin
   1783..2371    +  misc_feature   WPRE: woodchuck hepatitis virus posttranscriptional regulatory element
   2388..2407    +  misc_feature   cPPT/CTS (fragment): central polypurine tract and central termination sequence of HIV-1
   2409..2443    +  LTR            3' LTR (ΔU3) (fragment): self-inactivating 3' long terminal repeat (LTR) from HIV-1
   2447..2480    +  protein_bind   loxP: Cre-mediated recombination occurs in the 8-bp core sequence (GCATACAT). Cre recombinase
   2483..2526    -  polyA_signal   SV40 poly(A) signal (fragment): SV40 polyadenylation signal
   2530..2574    -  polyA_signal   SV40 poly(A) signal (fragment): SV40 polyadenylation signal
   2590..2650    +  ncRNA          mir-TAR: Accession: RF00250 - Trans-activation response element (TAR)
   2691..2915    +  polyA_signal   bGH poly(A) signal: bovine growth hormone polyadenylation signal
   2920..2976    -  CDS            lacI (fragment): lac repressor; lacI; The lac repressor binds to the lac operator to inhibit transcription in E. coli. This inhibition can be relieved by adding lactose or isopropyl-β-D-thiogalactopyranoside (IPTG).
   3159..3747    -  rep_origin     ori: high-copy-number ColE1/pMB1/pBR322/pUC origin of replication
   3918..4778    -  CDS            AmpR: β-lactamase; bla; confers resistance to ampicillin, carbenicillin, and related antibiotics
   4779..4883    -  promoter       AmpR promoter: bla
   4917..5143    +  promoter       RSV promoter: Rous sarcoma virus enhancer/promoter
   5144..5324    +  LTR            5' LTR (truncated): truncated 5' long terminal repeat (LTR) from HIV-1
   5371..5496    +  misc_feature   HIV-1 Ψ: packaging signal of human immunodeficiency virus type 1
   5480..5818    +  CDS            HIV-1 gag (fragment): gag protein from human immunodeficiency virus 1; gag
   5988..6221    +  misc_feature   RRE: The Rev response element (RRE) of HIV-1 allows for Rev-dependent mRNA export from the nucleus to the cytoplasm.
   6598..6698    +  CDS            Rev (fragment): human immunodeficiency virus 1 (HIV-1) Rev protein; rev; enhances nuclear export of unspliced and incompletely spliced viral mRNAs
   6717..6834    +  misc_feature   cPPT/CTS: central polypurine tract and central termination sequence of HIV-1
   6871..6894    -  misc_feature   MCS (fragment): pBluescript multiple cloning site
   7576..7977    +  promoter       SFFV promoter: spleen focus-forming virus long terminal repeat (LTR) promoter
