>Addgene plasmid #136514 | pEJS1005-Lenti-mammalian c.o.AcrIIA5-FLAG-NLS-HygR | addgene full sequence | sequence record 271503 | Addgene NGS Result
CCCCTGGCCCGCGTCTGTGGAACTGACCCCTGGTGTACAGGAGAGTTCGCTGCTGAAAGTGGTCCCAAAG
GGGTACTAGTTTTTAAGCTCCCAACTCCCCCTCCCCCAGCGTCTGGAGGATTCCACACCCTCGCACCGCA
GGGGCGAGGAAGTGGGCGGAGTCCGGTTTTGGCGCCAGCCGCTGAGGCTGCCAAGCAGAAAAGCCACCGC
TGAGGAGACTCCGGTCACTGTCCTCGCCCCGCCTCCCCCTTCCCTCCCCTTGGGGACCACCGGGCGCCAC
GCCGCGAACGGTAAGTGCCGCGGTCGTCGGCGCCTCCGCCCTCCCCCTAGGGCCCCAATTCCCAGCGGGC
GCGGCGCGCGGCCCCGCGCGCAGCTCCCGGCTCCCTCCCCCTTCGGATGTGGCTTGAGCTGTAGGCGCGG
AGTCCTGCAGCCCCGATAAAATAAAAGATTTTATTTAGTCTCCAGAAAAAGGGGGGAATGAAAGACCCCA
CCTGTAGGTTTGGCAAGCTAGCTGCAGTAACGCCATTTTGCAAGGCATGGAAAAATACCAAACCAAGAAT
AGAGAAGTTCAGATCAAGGGCGGGTACATGAAAATAGCTAACGTTGGGCCAAACAGGATATCTGCGGTGA
GCAGTTTCGGCCCCGGCCCGGGGCCAAGAACAGATGGTCACCGCAGTTTCGGCCCCGGCCCGAGGCCAAG
AACAGATGGTCCCCAGATATGGCCCAACCCTCAGCAGTTTCTTAAGACCCATCAGATGTTTCCAGGCTCC
CCCAAGGACCTGAAATGACCCTGCGCCTTATTTGAATTAACCAATCAGCCTGCTTCTCGCTTCTGTTCGC
GCGCTTCTGCTTCCCGAGCTCTATAAAAGAGCTCACAACCCCTCACTCGGCGCGCCAGTCCTCCGACAGA
CTGAGTCGCCCGGATCTCATCGATTCGAAGCCGCCACCATGGCTTATGGTAAATCTCGGTATAATTCTTA
TAGGAAAAGGAGCTTCAATCGCTCTAATAAACAACGCCGGGAGTACGCTCAGGAAATGGACAGACTGGAG
AAGGCGTTTGAGAATCTTGATGGATGGTACTTGTCATCAATGAAAGACTCAGCCTACAAAGACTTTGGGA
AGTATGAGATCCGGCTGTCTAACCACAGCGCAGATAACAAGTACCATGATCTCGAAAATGGACGACTCAT
TGTCAATATCAAAGCTTCAAAGCTGAACTTCGTCGATATTATAGAGAACAAACTGGACAAAATCATAGAG
AAAATCGACAAATTGGATCTCGACAAGTATCGATTTATAAATGCAACGAATCTTGAACATGACATCAAAT
GTTATTACAAGGGTTTCAAAACTAAAAAGGAGGTCATTGGTGGTGATTATAAGGATGACGATGACAAAGG
CAGCCCGAAGAAGAAAAGGAAGGTGTGACTCGAGCCTCTAGAACTATAGGGCAGAGCGCACATCGCCCAC
AGTCCCCGAGAAGTTGGGGGGAGGGGTCGGCAATTGAACCGGTGCCTAGAGAAGGTGGCGCGGGGTAAAC
TGGGAAAGTGATGTCGTGTACTGGCTCCGCCTTTTTCCCGAGGGTGGGGGAGAACCGTATATAAGTGCAG
TAGTCGCCGTGAACGTTCTTTTTCGCAACGGGTTTGCCGCCAGAACACAGGATCCTCGAGCCACCATGGG
TAAAAAGCCTGAACTCACCGCGACGTCTGTCGAGAAGTTTCTGATCGAAAAGTTCGACAGCGTCTCCGAC
CTGATGCAGCTCTCGGAGGGCGAAGAATCTCGTGCTTTCAGCTTCGATGTAGGAGGGCGTGGATATGTCC
TGCGGGTAAATAGCTGCGCCGATGGTTTCTACAAAGATCGTTATGTTTATCGGCACTTTGCATCGGCCGC
GCTCCCGATTCCGGAAGTGCTTGACATTGGGGAATTCAGCGAGAGCCTGACCTATTGCATCTCCCGCCGT
GCACAGGGTGTCACGTTGCAAGACCTGCCTGAAACCGAACTGCCCGCTGTTCTGCAGCCGGTCGCGGAGG
CCATGGATGCGATCGCTGCGGCCGATCTTAGCCAGACGAGCGGGTTCGGCCCATTCGGACCGCAAGGAAT
CGGTCAATACACTACATGGCGTGATTTCATATGCGCGATTGCTGATCCCCATGTGTATCACTGGCAAACT
GTGATGGACGACACCGTCAGTGCGTCCGTCGCGCAGGCTCTCGATGAGCTGATGCTTTGGGCCGAGGACT
GCCCCGAAGTCCGGCACCTCGTGCACGCGGATTTCGGCTCCAACAATGTCCTGACGGACAATGGCCGCAT
AACAGCGGTCATTGACTGGAGCGAGGCGATGTTCGGGGATTCCCAATACGAGGTCGCCAACATCTTCTTC
TGGAGGCCGTGGTTGGCTTGTATGGAGCAGCAGACGCGCTACTTCGAGCGGAGGCATCCGGAGCTTGCAG
GATCGCCGCGGCTCCGGGCGTATATGCTCCGCATTGGTCTTGACCAACTCTATCAGAGCTTGGTTGACGG
CAATTTCGATGATGCAGCTTGGGCGCAGGGTCGATGCGACGCAATCGTCCGATCCGGAGCCGGGACTGTC
GGGCGTACACAAATCGCCCGCAGAAGCGCGGCCGTCTGGACCGATGGCTGTGTAGAAGTACTCGCCGATA
GTGGAAACCGACGCCCCAGCACTCGTCCGAGGGCAAAGGAATAAATCTAGTGTCGACAATCAACCTCTGG
ATTACAAAATTTGTGAAAGATTGACTGGTATTCTTAACTATGTTGCTCCTTTTACGCTATGTGGATACGC
TGCTTTAATGCCTTTGTATCATGCTATTGCTTCCCGTATGGCTTTCATTTTCTCCTCCTTGTATAAATCC
TGGTTGCTGTCTCTTTATGAGGAGTTGTGGCCCGTTGTCAGGCAACGTGGCGTGGTGTGCACTGTGTTTG
CTGACGCAACCCCCACTGGTTGGGGCATTGCCACCACCTGTCAGCTCCTTTCCGGGACTTTCGCTTTCCC
CCTCCCTATTGCCACGGCGGAACTCATCGCCGCCTGCCTTGCCCGCTGCTGGACAGGGGCTCGGCTGTTG
GGCACTGACAATTCCGTGGTGTTGTCGGGGAAGCTGACGTCCTTTCCATGGCTGCTCGCCTGTGTTGCCA
CCTGGATTCTGCGCGGGACGTCCTTCTGCTACGTCCCTTCGGCCCTCAATCCAGCGGACCTTCCTTCCCG
CGGCCTGCTGCCGGCTCTGCGGCCTCTTCCGCGTCTTCGCCTTCGCCCTCAGACGAGTCGGATCTCCCTT
TGGGCCGCCTCCCCGCCTGGAATTCGGTACCTTTTTAAAAGAAAAGGGGGGACTGGAAGGGCTAATTCAC
TCCCAACGAAGACAAGATATCATAACTTCGTATAGCATACATTATACGAAGTTATAATTTATTTGTGAAA
TTTGTGATGCTATTGCTTTATTTGTAACCATATGTTTATTTGTGAAATTTGTGATGCTATTGCTTTATTT
GTAACCATTGCTTTTTGCTTGTACTGGGTCTCTCTGGTTAGACCAGATCTGAGCCTGGGAGCTCTCTGGC
TAACTAGGGAACCCACTGCTTAAGCCTCAATAAAGCTTGCCTCGACCAGCCTCGACTGTGCCTTCTAGTT
GCCAGCCATCTGTTGTTTGCCCCTCCCCCGTGCCTTCCTTGACCCTGGAAGGTGCCACTCCCACTGTCCT
TTCCTAATAAAATGAGGAAATTGCATCGCATTGTCTGAGTAGGTGTCATTCTATTCTGGGGGGTGGGGTG
GGGCAGGACAGCAAGGGGGAGGATTGGGAAGACAATAGCAGGCATGCTGGGGATGCGGTGGGCTCTATGG
CCTGCAGCTGCATTAATGAATCGGCCAACGCGCGGGGAGAGGCGGTTTGCGTATTGGGCGCTCTTCCGCT
TCCTCGCTCACTGACTCGCTGCGCTCGGTCGTTCGGCTGCGGCGAGCGGTATCAGCTCACTCAAAGGCGG
TAATACGGTTATCCACAGAATCAGGGGATAACGCAGGAAAGAACATGTGAGCAAAAGGCCAGCAAAAGGC
CAGGAACCGTAAAAAGGCCGCGTTGCTGGCGTTTTTCCATAGGCTCCGCCCCCCTGACGAGCATCACAAA
AATCGACGCTCAAGTCAGAGGTGGCGAAACCCGACAGGACTATAAAGATACCAGGCGTTTCCCCCTGGAA
GCTCCCTCGTGCGCTCTCCTGTTCCGACCCTGCCGCTTACCGGATACCTGTCCGCCTTTCTCCCTTCGGG
AAGCGTGGCGCTTTCTCATAGCTCACGCTGTAGGTATCTCAGTTCGGTGTAGGTCGTTCGCTCCAAGCTG
GGCTGTGTGCACGAACCCCCCGTTCAGCCCGACCGCTGCGCCTTATCCGGTAACTATCGTCTTGAGTCCA
ACCCGGTAAGACACGACTTATCGCCACTGGCAGCAGCCACTGGTAACAGGATTAGCAGAGCGAGGTATGT
AGGCGGTGCTACAGAGTTCTTGAAGTGGTGGCCTAACTACGGCTACACTAGAAGAACAGTATTTGGTATC
TGCGCTCTGCTGAAGCCAGTTACCTTCGGAAAAAGAGTTGGTAGCTCTTGATCCGGCAAACAAACCACCG
CTGGTAGCGGTGGTTTTTTTGTTTGCAAGCAGCAGATTACGCGCAGAAAAAAAGGATCTCAAGAAGATCC
TTTGATCTTTTCTACGGGGTCTGACGCTCAGTGGAACGAAAACTCACGTTAAGGGATTTTGGTCATGAGA
TTATCAAAAAGGATCTTCACCTAGATCCTTTTAAATTAAAAATGAAGTTTTAAATCAATCTAAAGTATAT
ATGAGTAAACTTGGTCTGACAGTTACCAATGCTTAATCAGTGAGGCACCTATCTCAGCGATCTGTCTATT
TCGTTCATCCATAGTTGCCTGACTCCCCGTCGTGTAGATAACTACGATACGGGAGGGCTTACCATCTGGC
CCCAGTGCTGCAATGATACCGCGAGACCCACGCTCACCGGCTCCAGATTTATCAGCAATAAACCAGCCAG
CCGGAAGGGCCGAGCGCAGAAGTGGTCCTGCAACTTTATCCGCCTCCATCCAGTCTATTAATTGTTGCCG
GGAAGCTAGAGTAAGTAGTTCGCCAGTTAATAGTTTGCGCAACGTTGTTGCCATTGCTACAGGCATCGTG
GTGTCACGCTCGTCGTTTGGTATGGCTTCATTCAGCTCCGGTTCCCAACGATCAAGGCGAGTTACATGAT
CCCCCATGTTGTGCAAAAAAGCGGTTAGCTCCTTCGGTCCTCCGATCGTTGTCAGAAGTAAGTTGGCCGC
AGTGTTATCACTCATGGTTATGGCAGCACTGCATAATTCTCTTACTGTCATGCCATCCGTAAGATGCTTT
TCTGTGACTGGTGAGTACTCAACCAAGTCATTCTGAGAATAGTGTATGCGGCGACCGAGTTGCTCTTGCC
CGGCGTCAATACGGGATAATACCGCGCCACATAGCAGAACTTTAAAAGTGCTCATCATTGGAAAACGTTC
TTCGGGGCGAAAACTCTCAAGGATCTTACCGCTGTTGAGATCCAGTTCGATGTAACCCACTCGTGCACCC
AACTGATCTTCAGCATCTTTTACTTTCACCAGCGTTTCTGGGTGAGCAAAAACAGGAAGGCAAAATGCCG
CAAAAAAGGGAATAAGGGCGACACGGAAATGTTGAATACTCATACTCTTCCTTTTTCAATATTATTGAAG
CATTTATCAGGGTTATTGTCTCATGAGCGGATACATATTTGAATGTATTTAGAAAAATAAACAAATAGGG
GTTCCGCGCACATTTCCCCGAAAAGTGCCACCTGACGTCAATGTAGTCTTATGCAATACTCTTGTAGTCT
TGCAACATGGTAACGATGAGTTAGCAACATGCCTTACAAGGAGAGAAAAAGCACCGTGCATGCCGATTGG
TGGAAGTAAGGTGGTACGATCGTGCCTTATTAGGAAGGCAACAGACGGGTCTGACATGGATTGGACGAAC
CACTGAATTGCCGCATTGCAGAGATATTGTATTTAAGTGCCTAGCTCGATACATAAACGGGTCTCTCTGG
TTAGACCAGATCTGAGCCTGGGAGCTCTCTGGCTAACTAGGGAACCCACTGCTTAAGCCTCAATAAAGCT
TGCCTTGAGTGCTTCAAGTAGTGTGTGCCCGTCTGTTGTGTGACTCTGGTAACTAGAGATCCCTCAGACC
CTTTTAGTCAGTGTGGAAAATCTCTAGCAGTGGCGCCCGAACAGGGACTTGAAAGCGAAAGGGAAACCAG
AGGAGCTCTCTCGACGCAGGACTCGGCTTGCTGAAGCGCGCACGGCAAGAGGCGAGGGGCGGCGACTGGT
GAGTACGCCAAAAATTTTGACTAGCGGAGGCTAGAAGGAGAGAGATGGGTGCGAGAGCGTCAGTATTAAG
CGGGGGAGAATTAGATCGCGATGGGAAAAAATTCGGTTAAGGCCAGGGGGAAAGAAAAAATATAAATTAA
AACATATAGTATGGGCAAGCAGGGAGCTAGAACGATTCGCAGTTAATCCTGGCCTGTTAGAAACATCAGA
AGGCTGTAGACAAATACTGGGACAGCTACAACCATCCCTTCAGACAGGATCAGAAGAACTTAGATCATTA
TATAATACAGTAGCAACCCTCTATTGTGTGCATCAAAGGATAGAGATAAAAGACACCAAGGAAGCTTTAG
ACAAGATAGAGGAAGAGCAAAACAAAAGTAAGACCACCGCACAGCAAGCGGCCCTGATCTTCAGACCTGG
AGGAGGAGATATGAGGGACAATTGGAGAAGTGAATTATATAAATATAAAGTAGTAAAAATTGAACCATTA
GGAGTAGCACCCACCAAGGCAAAGAGAAGAGTGGTGCAGAGAGAAAAAAGAGCAGTGGGAATAGGAGCTT
TGTTCCTTGGGTTCTTGGGAGCAGCAGGAAGCACTATGGGCGCAGCGTCAATGACGCTGACGGTACAGGC
CAGACAATTATTGTCTGGTATAGTGCAGCAGCAGAACAATTTGCTGAGGGCTATTGAGGCGCAACAGCAT
CTGTTGCAACTCACAGTCTGGGGCATCAAGCAGCTCCAGGCAAGAATCCTGGCTGTGGAAAGATACCTAA
AGGATCAACAGCTCCTGGGGATTTGGGGTTGCTCTGGAAAACTCATTTGCACCACTGCTGTGCCTTGGAA
TGCTAGTTGGAGTAATGAATCTCTGGAACAGATTTGGAATCACACGACCTGGATGGAGTGGGACAGAGAA
ATTAACAATTACACAAGCTTAATACACTCCTTAATTGAAGAATCGCAAAACCAGCAAGAAAAGAATGAAC
AAGAATTATTGGAATTAGATAAATGGGCAAGTTTGTGGAATTGGTTTAACATAACAAATTGGCTGTGGTA
TATAAAATTATTCATAATGATAGTAGGAGGCTTGGTAGGTTTAAGAATAGTTTTTGCTGTACTTTCTATA
GTGAATAGAGTTAGGCAGGGATATTCACCATTATCGTTTCAGACCCACCTCCCAACCCCGAGGGGACCCG
ACAGGCCCGAAGGAATAGAAGAAGAAGGTGGAGAGAGAGACAGAGACAGATCCATTCGATTAGTGAACGG
ATCTCGACGGTATCGGTTAACTTTTAAAAGAAAAGGGGGGATTGGGGGGTACAGTGCAGGGGAAAGAATA
GTAGACATAATAGCAACAGACATACAAACTAAAGAATTACAAAAACAAATTACAAAAATTCAAAATTTTC
GGGTTTATTACAGGGACAGCAGAGATCCAGTTTGGATCGATAAGCTTGATATCGAATTCGGGAGGTGGTC
CCTGCAGTTACGCCAATGATAACCCCCGCCAGAAAAATCTTAGTAGCCTTCCCTTTTTGTTTTCCGTGCC
CCAACTCGGCGGATTGACTCGGCCCCTTCCGGAAACACCCGAATCAACTTCTAGTCAAATTATTGTTCAC
GCCGCAATGACCCA
Features (pLannotate 1.2.2; 24 found; start..end, strand, type, name):
    517..918     +  promoter       SFFV promoter: spleen focus-forming virus long terminal repeat (LTR) promoter
   1381..1397    +  CDS            3xFLAG (fragment): three tandem FLAG® epitope tags, followed by an enterokinase cleavage site
   1449..1660    +  promoter       EF-1α core promoter: core promoter for human elongation factor EF-1α
   1682..2703    +  CDS            HygR (fragment): aminoglycoside phosphotransferase from E. coli; aph(4)-Ia; confers resistance to hygromycin
   2718..3306    +  misc_feature   WPRE: woodchuck hepatitis virus posttranscriptional regulatory element
   3323..3342    +  misc_feature   cPPT/CTS (fragment): central polypurine tract and central termination sequence of HIV-1
   3344..3378    +  LTR            3' LTR (ΔU3) (fragment): self-inactivating 3' long terminal repeat (LTR) from HIV-1
   3382..3415    +  protein_bind   loxP: Cre-mediated recombination occurs in the 8-bp core sequence (GCATACAT). Cre recombinase
   3418..3461    -  polyA_signal   SV40 poly(A) signal (fragment): SV40 polyadenylation signal
   3465..3509    -  polyA_signal   SV40 poly(A) signal (fragment): SV40 polyadenylation signal
   3525..3585    +  ncRNA          mir-TAR: Accession: RF00250 - Trans-activation response element (TAR)
   3626..3850    +  polyA_signal   bGH poly(A) signal: bovine growth hormone polyadenylation signal
   3855..3911    -  CDS            lacI (fragment): lac repressor; lacI; The lac repressor binds to the lac operator to inhibit transcription in E. coli. This inhibition can be relieved by adding lactose or isopropyl-β-D-thiogalactopyranoside (IPTG).
   4094..4682    -  rep_origin     ori: high-copy-number ColE1/pMB1/pBR322/pUC origin of replication
   4853..5713    -  CDS            AmpR: β-lactamase; bla; confers resistance to ampicillin, carbenicillin, and related antibiotics
   5714..5818    -  promoter       AmpR promoter: bla
   5852..6078    +  promoter       RSV promoter: Rous sarcoma virus enhancer/promoter
   6079..6259    +  LTR            5' LTR (truncated): truncated 5' long terminal repeat (LTR) from HIV-1
   6306..6431    +  misc_feature   HIV-1 Ψ: packaging signal of human immunodeficiency virus type 1
   6415..6753    +  CDS            HIV-1 gag (fragment): gag protein from human immunodeficiency virus 1; gag
   6923..7156    +  misc_feature   RRE: The Rev response element (RRE) of HIV-1 allows for Rev-dependent mRNA export from the nucleus to the cytoplasm.
   7533..7633    +  CDS            Rev (fragment): human immunodeficiency virus 1 (HIV-1) Rev protein; rev; enhances nuclear export of unspliced and incompletely spliced viral mRNAs
   7652..7769    +  misc_feature   cPPT/CTS: central polypurine tract and central termination sequence of HIV-1
   7806..7829    -  misc_feature   MCS (fragment): pBluescript multiple cloning site
