[The description below was written by a language model from this plasmid's Addgene catalogue record and pLannotate feature annotations shown in this document.]
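Description:
pEJS1005-Lenti-mammalian c.o.AcrIIA5-FLAG-NLS-HygR is a 7,994 bp HIV-1-derived lentiviral transfer plasmid on a pLenti backbone, built to express the type II-A anti-CRISPR protein AcrIIA5 in mammalian cells. It is propagated in E. coli through a high-copy ColE1/pUC-type origin and an ampicillin resistance gene (β-lactamase with its own promoter). The viral portion has an RSV promoter fused to a truncated 5' LTR, which allows Tat-independent production of genomic RNA. This is followed by the Ψ packaging signal with a partial gag sequence, the Rev response element for nuclear export of the unspliced transcript, and a cPPT/CTS that aids nuclear import. At the downstream end are a self-inactivating ΔU3 3' LTR, annotated only as fragments and carrying a loxP site, and a bGH polyadenylation signal.

The payload is a roughly 480 bp mammalian codon-optimized AcrIIA5 coding sequence driven by the SFFV LTR promoter. It carries C-terminal FLAG and nuclear localization signal tags, for detection and for directing the inhibitor to the nucleus. The automated annotation does not label the AcrIIA5 reading frame itself. It detects only a short FLAG match at the end of the interval between the SFFV promoter and the next cassette. That cassette is an EF-1α core promoter driving the hygromycin resistance gene, which permits selection of transduced cells, and a WPRE downstream enhances transcript expression. The two feature tables, from the depositor sequence and the repository's sequencing result, list the same elements and differ only in the starting coordinate. The associated publication title describes AcrIIA5 as a broad inhibitor of Cas9 homologs used for genome editing, which fits use of this vector to make cell populations that stably express the inhibitor.
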