Addgene plasmid #136514: pEJS1005-Lenti-mammalian c.o.AcrIIA5-FLAG-NLS-HygR
Purpose: Expresses type II-A anti-CRISPR protein AcrIIA5 in mammalian cells in a lentiviral vector
Depositing lab: Erik Sontheimer. Depositing organization: University of Massachusetts, Worcester. Publication: Anti-CRISPR AcrIIA5 Potently Inhibits All Cas9 Homologs Used for Genome Editing. Garcia B, Lee J, Edraki A, Hidalgo-Reyes Y, Erwood S, Mir A, Trost CN, Seroussi U, Stanley SY, Cohn RD, Claycomb JM, Sontheimer EJ, Maxwell KL, Davidson AR. Cell Rep. 2019 Nov 12;29(7):1739-1746.e5. doi: 10.1016/j.celrep.2019.10.017. PubMed 31722192.
Backbone
  Vector backbone: pLenti
  Backbone size w/o insert (bp): 7514
  Total vector size (bp): 7994
  Vector type: Mammalian Expression, Lentiviral
  Selectable markers: Hygromycin
Growth in bacteria
  Bacterial resistance: Ampicillin, 100 μg/mL
  Growth temperature: 37°C
  Growth strain: NEB Stable
  Copy number: Unknown
Gene/Insert
  Gene/Insert name: Codon-optimized AcrIIA5
  Insert size (bp): 480
  Promoter: SFFV
  Tag / fusion protein: FLAG/NLS (C terminal on insert)
  Cloning method: Gibson Cloning
  Sequencing primers: 5′ CACCTGTAGGTTTGGCAA; 3′ TATAGTTCTAGAGGCTCGAG
Terms and licenses: Academic/Nonprofit Terms; Industry Terms: Not Available to Industry
How to cite: pEJS1005-Lenti-mammalian c.o.AcrIIA5-FLAG-NLS-HygR was a gift from Erik Sontheimer (Addgene plasmid # 136514 ; http://n2t.net/addgene:136514 ; RRID:Addgene_136514)
